Addgene plasmid #214596: AiP1966 - pAAV-AiE2545m-minBG-SYFP2-WPRE-BGHpA
Purpose: AiE2545m is an enhancer sequence, designed to drive AAV-mediated transgene expression in specific populations of brain cells
Depositing lab: Allen Institute for Brain Science & Bosiljka Tasic. Depositing organization: Allen Institute. Publication: A suite of enhancer AAVs and transgenic mouse lines for genetic access to cortical cell types. Ben-Simon Y, Hooper M, Narayan S, Daigle TL, Dwivedi D, Way SW, Oster A, Stafford DA, Mich JK, Taormina MJ, Martinez RA, Opitz-Araya X, Roth JR, Alexander JR, Allen S, Amster A, Arbuckle J, Ayala A, Baker PM, Bakken TE, Barcelli T, Barta S, Bendrick J, Bertagnolli D, Bielstein C, Bishwakarma P, Bowlus J, Boyer G, Brouner K, Casian B, Casper T, Chakka AB, Chakrabarty R, Chance RK, Chavan S, Clark M, Colbert K, Collman F, Daniel S, Departee M, DiValentin P, Donadio N, Dotson N, Egdorf T, Fliss T, Gabitto M, Garcia J, Gary A, Gasperini M, Gloe J, Goldy J, Gore BB, Graybuck L, Greisman N, Haeseleer F, Halterman C, Haradon Z, Hastings SD, Helback O, Ho W, Hockemeyer D, Huang C, Huff S, Hunker A, Johansen N, Jones D, Juneau Z, Kalmbach B, Kannan M, Khem S, Kussick E, Kutsal R, Larsen R, Lee C, Lee AY, Leibly M, Lenz GH, Li S, Liang E, Lusk N, Madigan Z, Malloy J, Malone J, McCue R, Melchor J, Mollenkopf T, Moosman S, Morin E, Newman D, Ng L, Ngo K, Omstead V, Otto S, Oyama A, Pena N, Pham T, Phillips E, Pom CA, Potekhina L, Ransford S, Ray PL, Rette D, Reynoldson C, Rimorin C, Rocha D, Ruiz A, Sanchez REA, Sawyer L, Sedeno-Cortes A, Sevigny JP, Shapovalova N, Shepard N, Shulga L, Sigler AR, Siverts L, Soliman S, Somasundaram S, Staats B, Stewart K, Szelenyi E, Tieu M, Trader C, Tran A, van Velthoven CTJ, Walker M, Wang Y, Weed N, Wirthlin M, Wood T, Wynalda B, Yao Z, Zhou T, Ariza J, Dee N, Reding M, Ronellenfitch K, Mufti S, Sunkin SM, Smith KA, Esposito L, Waters J, Thyagarajan B, Yao S, Lein ES, Zeng H, Levi BP, Ngai J, Ting JT, Tasic B. Cell. 2025 May 16:S0092-8674(25)00513-6. doi: 10.1016/j.cell.2025.05.002. PubMed 40403729.
Backbone
  Vector backbone: pAAV2
  Vector type: AAV
Growth in bacteria
  Bacterial resistance: Ampicillin, 100 μg/mL
  Growth temperature: 37°C
  Growth strain: NEB Stable
  Copy number: High Copy
Gene/Insert
  Gene/Insert name: SYFP2
  Species: Synthetic
  Promoter: minBG
  Cloning method: Gibson Cloning
Terms and licenses: Academic/Nonprofit Terms; Industry Terms: Not Available to Industry
Depositor comments: 5' Cloning Site: SgrAI (destroyed), 3' Cloning Site: SgrAI (destroyed). Please visit https://doi.org/10.1101/2024.06.10.597244 for bioRxiv preprint.
How to cite: AiP1966 - pAAV-AiE2545m-minBG-SYFP2-WPRE-BGHpA was a gift from Allen Institute for Brain Science & Bosiljka Tasic (Addgene plasmid # 214596 ; http://n2t.net/addgene:214596 ; RRID:Addgene_214596)
