[The description below was written by a language model from this plasmid's Addgene catalogue record and pLannotate feature annotations shown in this document.]
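Description:
AiP1966 - pAAV-AiE2545m-minBG-SYFP2-WPRE-BGHpA is an AAV transfer plasmid built on a pAAV2 backbone, intended for packaging recombinant adeno-associated virus that reports the activity of a candidate brain-cell enhancer. The plasmid is about 4.9 kb and is propagated in E. coli through a high-copy ColE1/pUC-type origin with ampicillin selection from a β-lactamase gene under its own promoter. An f1 phage origin and small remnants of pBR322 rop and bom sequences are also present in the backbone. The annotation finds one complete AAV2 inverted terminal repeat and only short fragments of the second. This may reflect the difficulty of sequencing and annotating these repeats or a real truncation, and the record does not settle which. A recombination-deficient host strain is listed, consistent with the instability of ITRs in bacteria.

Between the ITRs, the AiE2545m enhancer sits upstream of the minBG minimal promoter (conventionally a minimal beta-globin promoter). A minimal promoter of this kind has little activity on its own, so expression depends on the enhancer. Neither element was recognised by the automated annotation, but an unannotated stretch of roughly 800 nt between the SYFP2 start and the ITR fragments is where they would lie. The reporter is SYFP2, a rapidly maturing monomeric yellow fluorescent protein derived from Aequorea victoria. It is followed by WPRE sequence, detected as two fragments and so possibly a shortened version, which boosts transcript stability and expression, and by the bovine growth hormone polyadenylation signal.

The construct belongs to a collection of enhancer AAVs developed for genetic access to cortical cell types, with fluorescence marking the cells in which the enhancer is active. The record does not state which cell population AiE2545m targets.
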