Features (pLannotate 1.2.2; 14 found; start..end, strand, type, name):
     33..173     -  repeat_region  AAV2 ITR: inverted terminal repeat of adeno-associated virus serotype 2 inverted
    291..402     -  polyA_signal   bGH poly(A) signal: bovine growth hormone polyadenylation signal
    419..499     -  misc_feature   WPRE (fragment): woodchuck hepatitis virus posttranscriptional regulatory element
    505..662     -  misc_feature   WPRE (fragment): woodchuck hepatitis virus posttranscriptional regulatory element
    702..1418    -  CDS            SYFP2: SYFP2 is a basic (constitutively fluorescent) yellow fluorescent protein published in 2006, derived from Aequorea victoria. It is reported to be a very rapidly-maturing monomer with moderate acid sensitivity.
   2217..2244    -  repeat_region  AAV2 ITR (fragment): inverted terminal repeat of adeno-associated virus serotype 2 inverted
   2273..2300    -  repeat_region  AAV2 ITR (fragment): inverted terminal repeat of adeno-associated virus serotype 2 inverted
   2373..2961    -  rep_origin     ori: high-copy-number ColE1/pMB1/pBR322/pUC origin of replication
   3132..3992    -  CDS            AmpR: β-lactamase; bla; confers resistance to ampicillin, carbenicillin, and related antibiotics
   3993..4097    -  promoter       AmpR promoter: bla
   4192..4227    +  CDS            rop (fragment): Rop protein, which maintains plasmids at low copy number; rop
   4329..4378    +  misc_feature   bom (fragment): basis of mobility region from pBR322
   4379..4834    -  rep_origin     f1 ori (sequence partly withheld): f1 bacteriophage origin of replication; arrow indicates direction of (+) strand synthesis
   4853..28      +  misc_feature   bom (fragment) (across the origin): basis of mobility region from pBR322
>Addgene plasmid #214596 | AiP1966 - pAAV-AiE2545m-minBG-SYFP2-WPRE-BGHpA | addgene full sequence | sequence record 438939 | Addgene NGS Result
ATGCGTAAGGAGAAAATACCGCATCAGGCGCCCCTGCAGGCAGCTGCGCGCTCGCTCGCTCACTGAGGCC
GCCCGGGCAAAGCCCGGGCGTCGGGCGACCTTTGGTCGCCCGGCCTCAGTGAGCGAGCGAGCGCGCAGAG
AGGGAGTGGCCAACTCCATCACTAGGGGTTCCTGCGGCCGCTCGGTCCGCACGTGAGATCTCATGCCTGC
TATTGTCTTCCCAATCCTCCCCCTTGCTGTCCTGCCCCACCCCACCCCCCAGAATAGAATGACACCTACT
CAGACAATGCGATGCAATTTCCTCATTTTATTAGGAAAGGACAGTGGGAGTGGCACCTTCCAGGGTCAAG
GAAGGCACGGGGGAGGGGCAAACAACAGATGGCTGGCAACTAGAAGGCACAGTCGAAGATCTCTCGAGCC
ACGGAATTGTCAGTGCCCAACAGCCGAGCCCCTGTCCAGCAGCGGGCAAGGCAGGCGGCGATGAGTTCCG
CCGTGGCAAGAACTAACCAGGATTTATACAAGGAGGAGAAAATGAAAGCCATACGGGAAGCAATAGCATG
ATACAAAGGCATTAAAGCAGCGTATCCACATAGCGTAAAAGGAGCAACATAGTTAAGAATACCAGTCAAT
CTTTCACAAATTTTGTAATCCAGAGGTTGATTATGATATCGAATTCGCGGCCGCGGCGCGCCGTCGACTT
ACTTGTACAGCTCGTCCATGCCGAGAGTGATCCCGGCGGCGGTCACGAACTCCAGCAGGACCATGTGATC
GCGCTTCTCGTTGGGGTCTTTGCTCAGCTTGGACTGGTAGCTCAGGTAGTGGTTGTCGGGCAGCAGCACG
GGGCCGTCGCCGATGGGGGTGTTCTGCTGGTAGTGGTCGGCGAGCTGCACGCCGCCGTCCTCGATGTTGT
GGCGGATCTTGAAGTTGGCCTTGATGCCGTTCTTCTGCTTGTCGGCGGTGATATAGACGTTGTGGCTGTT
GTAGTTGTACTCCAGCTTGTGCCCCAGGATGTTGCCGTCCTCCTTGAAGTCGATGCCCTTCAGCTCGATG
CGGTTCACCAGGGTGTCGCCCTCGAACTTCACCTCGGCGCGGGTCTTGTAGTTGCCGTCGTCCTTGAAGA
AGATGGTGCGCTCCTGGACGTAGCCTTCGGGCATGGCGGACTTGAAGAAGTCGTGCTGCTTCATGTGGTC
GGGGTAGCGGGCGAAGCACTGCACGCCGTAGCCCAGGGTGGTCACGAGGGTGGGCCAGGGCACGGGCAGC
TTGCCGGTGGTGCAGATCAGCTTCAGGGTCAGCTTGCCGTAGGTGGCATCGCCCTCGCCCTCGCCGGACA
CGCTGAACTTGTGGCCGTTTACGTCGCCGTCCAGCTCGACCAGGATGGGCACCACCCCGGTGAACAGCTC
CTCGCCCTTGCTCACCATGGTGGCGACCGGTAGCGCTAGCTTCGAAAGATCTGGATCCCAGAAGCAAATG
TAAGCAATAGATGGCTCTGCCCTGACTTTTATGCCCAGCCCGAGCTCCGAGTTTTGAGACCAGCCTGGGC
AACATACCGAGATCCTGTCTTAAACGAATGAGGAGTTAGGAGTTAGTAGAGGGCTTGCCTAGCATACACA
GAGACCTGAGATTAATCCCAGCACCAAGCAAACTGAGGGTGCTGGCTCCCACCTGTAATCCCATACTCAG
GAGGTGAGGTCAGCCTGGGCTACATGAAACCCTGTAGCCCCTCAGGGCTCTGAGATGGTCCTGTAGATAT
GGAGCGTCCTCAGAGAGCGAGTGGACAGCTTGGTCCTTGGTGCTTTATTTGGGGGTCTGGGGGAGGCTGA
CCCAGTTACCCAGCCGCACCCTGTCTGTTCCTCACAGCTCGGTCTGAGAGATGAGCATATTTCCTTTTTC
ACACGTTGCCTCCACACTTTGACAAGTCTAGGCATAATCAGATTGTCTGTTTTCTAAGTATGGTGACAAG
AATAGGACTTTTAGTTCCTCATCTTCAAACCACCAAGGGAAAAAAGCCTTCAGAGCATTGCCTAGAAAGT
TAACAGTTACGAACACGATGCCAGGACACCGCATTTAAATTTTTATGTGTACATTTTTGTCAAGCACCTT
GGAAGTTTATAGCATGGAAAATGAATCTGCCACTAACTTCAGATCTTTAACGATTATTACTCTTACAACG
CGTGCGGCCGCAGGAACCCCTAGTGATGGAGTTGGCCACTCCCTCTCTGCGCGCTCGCTCGCTCACTGAG
GCCGGGCGACCAAAGGTCGCCCGACGCCCGGGCGGCCTCAGTGAGCGAGCGAGCGCGCAGCTGCCTGCAG
GACATGTGAGCAAAAGGCCAGCAAAAGGCCAGGAACCGTAAAAAGGCCGCGTTGCTGGCGTTTTTCCATA
GGCTCCGCCCCCCTGACGAGCATCACAAAAATCGACGCTCAAGTCAGAGGTGGCGAAACCCGACAGGACT
ATAAAGATACCAGGCGTTTCCCCCTGGAAGCTCCCTCGTGCGCTCTCCTGTTCCGACCCTGCCGCTTACC
GGATACCTGTCCGCCTTTCTCCCTTCGGGAAGCGTGGCGCTTTCTCATAGCTCACGCTGTAGGTATCTCA
GTTCGGTGTAGGTCGTTCGCTCCAAGCTGGGCTGTGTGCACGAACCCCCCGTTCAGCCCGACCGCTGCGC
CTTATCCGGTAACTATCGTCTTGAGTCCAACCCGGTAAGACACGACTTATCGCCACTGGCAGCAGCCACT
GGTAACAGGATTAGCAGAGCGAGGTATGTAGGCGGTGCTACAGAGTTCTTGAAGTGGTGGCCTAACTACG
GCTACACTAGAAGAACAGTATTTGGTATCTGCGCTCTGCTGAAGCCAGTTACCTTCGGAAAAAGAGTTGG
TAGCTCTTGATCCGGCAAACAAACCACCGCTGGTAGCGGTGGTTTTTTTGTTTGCAAGCAGCAGATTACG
CGCAGAAAAAAAGGATCTCAAGAAGATCCTTTGATCTTTTCTACGGGGTCTGACGCTCAGTGGAACGAAA
ACTCACGTTAAGGGATTTTGGTCATGAGATTATCAAAAAGGATCTTCACCTAGATCCTTTTAAATTAAAA
ATGAAGTTTTAAATCAATCTAAAGTATATATGAGTAAACTTGGTCTGACAGTTACCAATGCTTAATCAGT
GAGGCACCTATCTCAGCGATCTGTCTATTTCGTTCATCCATAGTTGCCTGACTCCCCGTCGTGTAGATAA
CTACGATACGGGAGGGCTTACCATCTGGCCCCAGTGCTGCAATGATACCGCGAGACCCACGCTCACCGGC
TCCAGATTTATCAGCAATAAACCAGCCAGCCGGAAGGGCCGAGCGCAGAAGTGGTCCTGCAACTTTATCC
GCCTCCATCCAGTCTATTAATTGTTGCCGGGAAGCTAGAGTAAGTAGTTCGCCAGTTAATAGTTTGCGCA
ACGTTGTTGCCATTGCTACAGGCATCGTGGTGTCACGCTCGTCGTTTGGTATGGCTTCATTCAGCTCCGG
TTCCCAACGATCAAGGCGAGTTACATGATCCCCCATGTTGTGCAAAAAAGCGGTTAGCTCCTTCGGTCCT
CCGATCGTTGTCAGAAGTAAGTTGGCCGCAGTGTTATCACTCATGGTTATGGCAGCACTGCATAATTCTC
TTACTGTCATGCCATCCGTAAGATGCTTTTCTGTGACTGGTGAGTACTCAACCAAGTCATTCTGAGAATA
GTGTATGCGGCGACCGAGTTGCTCTTGCCCGGCGTCAATACGGGATAATACCGCGCCACATAGCAGAACT
TTAAAAGTGCTCATCATTGGAAAACGTTCTTCGGGGCGAAAACTCTCAAGGATCTTACCGCTGTTGAGAT
CCAGTTCGATGTAACCCACTCGTGCACCCAACTGATCTTCAGCATCTTTTACTTTCACCAGCGTTTCTGG
GTGAGCAAAAACAGGAAGGCAAAATGCCGCAAAAAAGGGAATAAGGGCGACACGGAAATGTTGAATACTC
ATACTCTTCCTTTTTCAATATTATTGAAGCATTTATCAGGGTTATTGTCTCATGAGCGGATACATATTTG
AATGTATTTAGAAAAATAAACAAATAGGGGTTCCGCGCACATTTCCCCGAAAAGTGCCACCTGACGTCTA
AGAAACCATTATTATCATGACATTAACCTATAAAAATAGGCGTATCACGAGGCCCTTTCGTCTCGCGCGT
TTCGGTGATGACGGTGAAAACCTCTGACACATGCAGCTCCCGGAGACGGTCACAGCTTGTCTGTAAGCGG
ATGCCGGGAGCAGACAAGCCCGTCAGGGCGCGTCAGCGGGTGTTGGCGGGTGTCGGGGCTGGCTTAACTA
TGCGGCATCAGAGCAGATTGTACTGAGAGTGCACCATAAAATTGTAAACGTTAATATTTTGTTAAAATTC
GCGTTAAATTTTTGTTAAATCAGCTCATTTTTTAACCAATAGACCGAAATCGGCAAAATCCCTTATAAAT
CAAAAGAATAGCCCGAGATAGAGT
[37 nt withheld, positions 4505-4541]
AAAGAACGTGGACTCCAACGTCAAAGG
[141 nt withheld, positions 4569-4709]
G
[46 nt withheld, positions 4711-4756]
A
[95 nt withheld, positions 4758-4852]
TATGCGGTGTGAAATACCGCACAG
